>Addgene plasmid #107970 | pBabe-CD44v6 | addgene full sequence | sequence record 218212 | Addgene NGS Result
GCTTCTGCTCCCCGAGCTCAATAAAAGAGCCCACAACCCCTCACTCGGCGCGCCAGTCCTCCGATTGACT
GAGTCGCCCGGGTACCCGTGTATCCAATAAACCCTCTTGCAGTTGCATCCGACTTGTGGTCTCGCTGTTC
CTTGGGAGGGTCTCCTCTGAGTGATTGACTACCCGTCAGCGGGGGTCTTTCATTTGGGGGCTCGTCCGGG
ATCGGGAGACCCCTGCCCAGGGACCACCGACCCACCACCGGGAGGTAAGCTGGCCAGCAACTTATCTGTG
TCTGTCCGATTGTCTAGTGTCTATGACTGATTTTATGCGCCTGCGTCGGTACTAGTTAGCTAACTAGCTC
TGTATCTGGCGGACCCGTGGTGGAACTGACGAGTTCGGAACACCCGGCCGCAACCCTGGGAGACGTCCCA
GGGACTTCGGGGGCCGTTTTTGTGGCCCGACCTGAGTCCAAAAATCCCGATCGTTTTGGACTCTTTGGTG
CACCCCCCTTAGAGGAGGGATATGTGGTTCTGGTAGGAGACGAGAACCTAAAACAGTTCCCGCCTCCGTC
TGAATTTTTGCTTTCGGTTTGGGACCGAAGCCGCGCCGCGCGTCTTGTCTGCTGCAGCATCGTTCTGTGT
TGTCTCTGTCTGACTGTGTTTCTGTATTTGTCTGAAAATATGGGCCCGGGCCAGACTGTTACCACTCCCT
TAAGTTTGACCTTAGGTCACTGGAAAGATGTCGAGCGGATCGCTCACAACCAGTCGGTAGATGTCAAGAA
GAGACGTTGGGTTACCTTCTGCTCTGCAGAATGGCCAACCTTTAACGTCGGATGGCCGCGAGACGGCACC
TTTAACCGAGACCTCATCACCCAGGTTAAGATCAAGGTCTTTTCACCTGGCCCGCATGGACACCCAGACC
AGGTCCCCTACATCGTGACCTGGGAAGCCTTGGCTTTTGACCCCCCTCCCTGGGTCAAGCCCTTTGTACA
CCCTAAGCCTCCGCCTCCTCTTCCTCCATCCGCCCCGTCTCTCCCCCTTGAACCTCCTCGTTCGACCCCG
CCTCGATCCTCCCTTTATCCAGCCCTCACTCCTTCTCTAGGCGCCCCCATATGGCCATATGAGATCTTAT
ATGGGGCACCCCCGCCCCTTGTAAACTTCCCTGACCCTGACATGACAAGAGTTACTAACAGCCCCTCTCT
CCAAGCTCACTTACAGGCTCTCTACTTAGTCCAGCACGAAGTCTGGAGACCTCTGGCGGCAGCCTACCAA
GAACAACTGGACCGACCGGTGGTACCTCACCCTTACCGAGTCGGCGACACAGTGTGGGTCCGCCGACACC
AGACTAAGAACCTAGAACCTCGCTGGAAAGGACCTTACACAGTCCTGCTGACCACCCCCACCGCCCTCAA
AGTAGACGGCATCGCAGCTTGGATACACGCCGCCCACGTGAAGGCTGCCGACCCCGGGGGTGGACCATCC
TCTAGACTGCCGGATCCATTTAAATTCGAATTCCTGCAGGCCTCGAGGGCCGGCGCGCCGCGGTGGCGGC
CGCTCTAGCCCCTCGCTCGCCCACGCCATGGACAAGTTTTGGTGGCACATAGCTTGGGGACTTTGCCTCT
TGCAGTTGAGCCTGGCACATCAGCAGATCGATTTGAATGTAACCTGCCGCTACGCAGGTGTATTCCATGT
GGAGAAAAATGGCCGCTACAGTATCTCCCGGACTGAGGCAGCTGACCTCTGCCAGGCTTTCAACAGTACC
TTACCCACCATGGACCAAATGAAGTTGGCCCTGAGCAAGGGTTTTGAAACATGCAGGTATGGGTTCATAG
AAGGAAATGTGGTAATTCCGAGGATTCATCCCAACGCTATCTGTGCAGCCAACCACACAGGAGTATATAT
CCTCGTCACGTCCAACACCTCCCACTATGACACATATTGCTTCAATGCCTCAGCCCCTCCTGAAGAAGAC
TGTACATCAGTCACAGACCTACCCAATTCCTTCGATGGACCCGTTACCATAACTATTGTCAACCGTGATG
GTACACGCTACAGCAAGAAGGGCGAGTATAGAACACACCAAGAAGACATCGATGCTTCAAACATTATAGA
TGACGATGTCAGCAGCGGCTCCACCATCGAGAAGAGCACCCCAGAAGGCTACATTTTGCACACCTACCTT
CCTACTGAACAGCCTACTGGAGATCAGGATGACTCCTTCTTTATCCGGAGCACCTTGGCCACCACTCCTA
ATAGTACAGCAGAAGCAGCAGCTACCCAGCAGGAGACGTGGTTTCAGAACGGATGGCAGGGGAAGAACCC
CCCTACCCCAAGCGAAGACTCCCATGTGACAGAAGGGACAACTGATACAGACTCCAGTCATAGTACAACC
CTTCAGCCTACTGCAGCTCCAAATACCCATTTGGTGGAAGACTTGAACAGGACAGGACCACTTTCAGTGA
CAACTCCACAGAGTCATTCTCAGAACTTCTCTACATTACATGGAGAGCCGGAAGAAGACGAAAACTATCC
AACAACTTCTATTCTGCCATCTAGCATGACCCCTGCTAAAACTGAGGTCTTTGGAGAAACTGAAGTGACT
CTTGCTACTGACTCCAACGTTAATGTTGATGGCTCCTTACCAGGAGATCGAGACTCATCCAAGGACTCCA
GGGGGAGTTCCCGCACTGTGACTCATGGATCCGAATTAGCTGGACACTCAAGTGCGAACCAGGACAGTGG
AGTGACCACAACTTCTGGTCCTATGAGGAGACCTCAGATTCCAGAATGGCTCATCATCTTGGCATCTCTC
CTGGCACTGGCTCTGATTCTTGCCGTCTGCATCGCGGTCAATAGTAGGAGAAGGTGTGGGCAGAAGAAAA
AGCTGGTGATCAACGGTGGCAATGGGACAGTGGAAGACAGGAAACCCAGTGAGCTCAACGGGGAGGCCAG
CAAGTCTCAGGAAATGGTGCATTTGGTGAACAAGGAACCATCAGAGACCCCAGACCAGTGTATGACAGCT
GACGAGACCCGGAATCTGCAGAGTGTGGACATGAAGATTGGGGTGTAGTGCCTGGGCCGAACCAGGGGCG
GATCCCCCGTAAATTCCGCCCCCCCCCCCCCTCTCCCTCCCCCCCCCCTAACGTTACTGGCCGAAGCCGC
TTGGAATAAGGCCGGTGTGCGTTTGTCTATATGTTATTTTCCACCATATTGCCGTCTTTTGGCAATGTGA
GGGCCCGGAAACCTGGCCCTGTCTTCTTGACGAGCATTCCTAGGGGTCTTTCCCCTCTCGCCAAAGGAAT
GCAAGGTCTGTTGAATGTCGTGAAGGAAGCAGTTCCTCTGGAAGCTTCTTGAAGACAAACAACGTCTGTA
GCGACCCTTTGCAGGCAGCGGAACCCCCCACCTGGCGACAGGTGCCTCTGCGGCCAAAAGCCACGTGTAT
AAGATACACCTGCAAAGGCGGCACAACCCCAGTGCCACGTTGTGAGTTGGATAGTTGTGGAAAGAGTCAA
ATGGCTCTCCTCAAGCGTATTCAACAAGGGGCTGAAGGATGCCCAGAAGGTACCCCATTGTATGGGATCT
GATCTGGGGCCTCGGTGCACATGCTTTACATGTGTTTAGTCGAGGTTAAAAAAACGTCTAGGCCCCCCGA
ACCACGGGGACGTGGTTTTCCTTTGAAAAACACGATGATAATATGGCCACAACCATGGTGAGCAAGGGCG
AGGAGCTGTTCACCGGGGTGGTGCCCATCCTGGTCGAGCTGGACGGCGACGTAAACGGCCACAAGTTCAG
CGTGTCCGGCGAGGGCGAGGGCGATGCCACCTACGGCAAGCTGACCCTGAAGTTCATCTGCACCACCGGC
AAGCTGCCCGTGCCCTGGCCCACCCTCGTGACCACCCTGACCTACGGCGTGCAGTGCTTCAGCCGCTACC
CCGACCACATGAAGCAGCACGACTTCTTCAAGTCCGCCATGCCCGAAGGCTACGTCCAGGAGCGCACCAT
CTTCTTCAAGGACGACGGCAACTACAAGACCCGCGCCGAGGTGAAGTTCGAGGGCGACACCCTGGTGAAC
CGCATCGAGCTGAAGGGCATCGACTTCAAGGAGGACGGCAACATCCTGGGGCACAAGCTGGAGTACAACT
ACAACAGCCACAACGTCTATATCATGGCCGACAAGCAGAAGAACGGCATCAAGGTGAACTTCAAGATCCG
CCACAACATCGAGGACGGCAGCGTGCAGCTCGCCGACCACTACCAGCAGAACACCCCCATCGGCGACGGC
CCCGTGCTGCTGCCCGACAACCACTACCTGAGCACCCAGTCCGCCCTGAGCAAAGACCCCAACGAGAAGC
GCGATCACATGGTCCTGCTGGAGTTCGTGACCGCCGCCGGGATCACTCTCGGCATGGACGAGCTGTACAA
GTAAAGCGCCAGCACAGTGGTCGACGATAAAATAAAAGATTTTATTTAGTCTCCAGAAAAAGGGGGGAAT
GAAAGACCCCACCTGTAGGTTTGGCAAGCTAGCTTAAGTAACGCCATTTTGCAAGGCATGGAAAAATACA
TAACTGAGAATAGAGAAGTTCAGATCAAGGTCAGGAACAGATGGAACAGCTGAATATGGGCCAAACAGGA
TATCTGTGGTAAGCAGTTCCTGCCCCGGCTCAGGGCCAAGAACAGATGGAACAGCTGAATATGGGCCAAA
CAGGATATCTGTGGTAAGCAGTTCCTGCCCCGGCTCAGGGCCAAGAACAGATGGTCCCCAGATGCGGTCC
AGCCCTCAGCAGTTTCTAGAGAACCATCAGATGTTTCCAGGGTGCCCCAAGGACCTGAAATGACCCTGTG
CCTTATTTGAACTAACCAATCAGTTCGCTTCTCGCTTCTGTTCGCGCGCTTCTGCTCCCCGAGCTCAATA
AAAGAGCCCACAACCCCTCACTCGGGGCGCCAGTCCTCCGATTGACTGAGTCGCCCGGGTACCCGTGTAT
CCAATAAACCCTCTTGCAGTTGCATCCGACTTGTGGTCTCGCTGTTCCTTGGGAGGGTCTCCTCTGAGTG
ATTGACTACCCGTCAGCGGGGGTCTTTCACATGCAGCATGTATCAAAATTAATTTGGTTTTTTTTCTTAA
GTATTTACATTAAATGGCCATAGTTGCATTAATGAATCGGCCAACGCGCGGGGAGAGGCGGTTTGCGTAT
TGGGCGCTCTTCCGCTTCCTCGCTCACTGACTCGCTGCGCTCGGTCGTTCGGCTGCGGCGAGCGGTATCA
GCTCACTCAAAGGCGGTAATACGGTTATCCACAGAATCAGGGGATAACGCAGGAAAGAACATGTGAGCAA
AAGGCCAGCAAAAGGCCAGGAACCGTAAAAAGGCCGCGTTGCTGGCGTTTTTCCATAGGCTCCGCCCCCC
TGACGAGCATCACAAAAATCGACGCTCAAGTCAGAGGTGGCGAAACCCGACAGGACTATAAAGATACCAG
GCGTTTCCCCCTGGAAGCTCCCTCGTGCGCTCTCCTGTTCCGACCCTGCCGCTTACCGGATACCTGTCCG
CCTTTCTCCCTTCGGGAAGCGTGGCGCTTTCTCATAGCTCACGCTGTAGGTATCTCAGTTCGGTGTAGGT
CGTTCGCTCCAAGCTGGGCTGTGTGCACGAACCCCCCGTTCAGCCCGACCGCTGCGCCTTATCCGGTAAC
TATCGTCTTGAGTCCAACCCGGTAAGACACGACTTATCGCCACTGGCAGCAGCCACTGGTAACAGGATTA
GCAGAGCGAGGTATGTAGGCGGTGCTACAGAGTTCTTGAAGTGGTGGCCTAACTACGGCTACACTAGAAG
AACAGTATTTGGTATCTGCGCTCTGCTGAAGCCAGTTACCTTCGGAAAAAGAGTTGGTAGCTCTTGATCC
GGCAAACAAACCACCGCTGGTAGCGGTGGTTTTTTTGTTTGCAAGCAGCAGATTACGCGCAGAAAAAAAG
GATCTCAAGAAGATCCTTTGATCTTTTCTACGGGGTCTGACGCTCAGTGGAACGAAAACTCACGTTAAGG
GATTTTGGTCATGAGACAATAACCCTGATAAATGCTTCAATAATATTGAAAAAGGAAGAGTATGAGTATT
CAACATTTCCGTGTCGCCCTTATTCCCTTTTTTGCGGCATTTTGCCTTCCTGTTTTTGCTCACCCAGAAA
CGCTGGTGAAAGTAAAAGATGCTGAAGATCAGTTGGGTGCACGAGTGGGTTACATCGAACTGGATCTCAA
CAGCGGTAAGATCCTTGAGAGTTTTCGCCCCGAAGAACGTTTTCCAATGATGAGCACTTTTAAAGTTCTG
CTATGTGGCGCGGTATTATCCCGTATTGACGCCGGGCAAGAGCAACTCGGTCGCCGCATACACTATTCTC
AGAATGACTTGGTTGAGTACTCACCAGTCACAGAAAAGCATCTTACGGATGGCATGACAGTAAGAGAATT
ATGCAGTGCTGCCATAACCATGAGTGATAACACTGCGGCCAACTTACTTCTGACAACGATCGGAGGACCG
AAGGAGCTAACCGCTTTTTTGCACAACATGGGGGATCATGTAACTCGCCTTGATCGTTGGGAACCGGAGC
TGAATGAAGCCATACCAAACGACGAGCGTGACACCACGATGCCTGTAGCAATGGCAACAACGTTGCGCAA
ACTATTAACTGGCGAACTACTTACTCTAGCTTCCCGGCAACAATTAATAGACTGGATGGAGGCGGATAAA
GTTGCAGGACCACTTCTGCGCTCGGCCCTTCCGGCTGGCTGGTTTATTGCTGATAAATCTGGAGCCGGTG
AGCGTGGGTCTCGCGGTATCATTGCAGCACTGGGGCCAGATGGTAAGCCCTCCCGTATCGTAGTTATCTA
CACGACGGGGAGTCAGGCAACTATGGATGAACGAAATAGACAGATCGCTGAGATAGGTGCCTCACTGATT
AAGCATTGGTAACTGTCAGACCAAGTTTACTCATATATACTTTAGATTGATTTGCGGCCGGCCGCAAAAG
GATCTAGGTGAAGATCCTTTTTGATAATCTCATGAGCGGATACATATTTGAATGTATTTAGAAAAATAAA
CAAATAGGGGTTCCGCGCACATTTCCCCGAAAAGTGCCACCAGCTTTGCTCTTAGGAGTTTCCTAATACA
TCCCAAACTCAAATATATAAAGCATTTGACTTGTTCTATGCCCTAGGGGGCGGGGGGAAGCTAAGCCAGC
TTTTTTTAACATTTAAAATGTTAATTCCATTTTAAATGCACAGATGTTTTTATTTCATAAGGGTTTCAAT
GTGCATGAATGCTGCAATATTCCTGTTACCAAAGCTAGTATAAATAAAAATAGATAAACGTGGAAATTAC
TTAGAGTTTCTGTCATTAACGTTTCCTTCCTCAGTTGACAACATAAATGCGCTGCTGAGAAGCCAGTTTG
CATCTGTCAGGATCAATTTCCCATTATGCCAGTCATATTAATTACTAGTCAATTAGTTGATTTTTATTTT
TGACATATACATGTGAAAGACCCCACCTGTAGGTTTGGCAAGCTAGCTTAAGTAACGCCATTTTGCAAGG
CATGGAAAAATACATAACTGAGAATAGAAAAGTTCAGATCAAGGTCAGGAACAGATGGAACAGCTGAATA
TGGGCCAAACAGGATATCTGTGGTAAGCAGTTCCTGCCCCGGCTCAGGGCCAAGAACAGATGGAACAGCT
GAATATGGGCCAAACAGGATATCTGTGGTAAGCAGTTCCTGCCCCGGCTCAGGGCCAAGAACAGATGGTC
CCCAGATGCGGTCCAGCCCTCAGCAGTTTCTAGAGAACCATCAGATGTTTCCAGGGTGCCCCAAGGACCT
GAAATGACCCTGTGCCTTATTTGAACTAACCAATCAGTTCGCTTCTCGCTTCTGTTCGCGC
Features (pLannotate 1.2.2; 15 found; start..end, strand, type, name):
    257..614     +  misc_feature   MMLV Ψ: packaging signal of Moloney murine leukemia virus (MMLV)
    679..1095    +  CDS            gag (truncated): truncated Moloney murine leukemia virus (MMLV) gag gene lacking the start codon
   1105..1479    +  misc_feature   pol region: Moloney murine leukemia virus (MMLV) pol region containing the splice acceptor site
   1528..1548    +  misc_feature   MCS (fragment): pBluescript multiple cloning site
   1568..3055    +  CDS            Cd44: CD44_RAT - Experimental evidence at protein level: Swiss-Prot protein existence level 1. Cell-surface receptor that plays a role in cell-cell interactions, cell adhesion and migration, helping them to sense and respond to changes in the tissue microenvironment. Participates thereby in a wide variety of cellular functions including the activation, recirculation and homing of T-lymphocytes, hematopoiesis, inflammation and response to bacterial infection. Engages, through its ectodomain, extracellular matrix components such as hyaluronan/HA, collagen, growth factors, cytokines or proteases and se
   3219..3681    +  misc_feature   IRES: internal ribosome entry site (IRES) of the encephalomyocarditis virus (EMCV)
   3695..4414    +  CDS            EGFP: the original enhanced GFP (Yang et al., 1996) mammalian codon-optimized
   4478..4599    +  LTR            3' LTR (ΔU3) (fragment): self-inactivating 3' long terminal repeat (LTR) from Moloney murine leukemia virus
   4600..5069    +  LTR            LTR: long terminal repeat from Moloney murine leukemia virus
   5135..5187    -  CDS            lacI (fragment): lac repressor; lacI; The lac repressor binds to the lac operator to inhibit transcription in E. coli. This inhibition can be relieved by adding lactose or isopropyl-β-D-thiogalactopyranoside (IPTG).
   5370..5958    -  rep_origin     ori: high-copy-number ColE1/pMB1/pBR322/pUC origin of replication
   6029..6081    +  promoter       AmpR promoter (fragment): bla
   6082..6942    +  CDS            AmpR: β-lactamase; bla; confers resistance to ampicillin, carbenicillin, and related antibiotics
   7028..7087    -  promoter       AmpR promoter (fragment): bla
   7504..194     +  LTR            LTR (across the origin): long terminal repeat from Moloney murine leukemia virus
