[The description below was written by a language model from this plasmid's Addgene catalogue record and pLannotate feature annotations shown in this document.]
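Description:
pBabe-CD44v6 is a Moloney murine leukemia virus (MMLV)-based retroviral vector for expressing a mouse CD44 splice variant in mammalian cells. It is propagated in E. coli as a high-copy plasmid using a ColE1/pUC-type origin, with β-lactamase (AmpR) providing ampicillin selection. The viral portion consists of a 5′ MMLV LTR followed by the Ψ packaging signal, a truncated gag segment lacking its start codon, and a pol fragment containing the splice acceptor. Together these allow the transcript to be packaged into virions when the viral proteins are supplied in trans by a packaging cell line. A 3′ MMLV LTR closes the proviral unit. The annotation also flags a short adjacent fragment resembling a ΔU3 LTR.

The payload is the Cd44 coding sequence (mCD44v6), which encodes a cell-surface adhesion receptor that binds hyaluronan and other matrix components. The annotation tool matched this ORF to the rat protein entry, but the catalogue gives the species as mouse. Depositor notes say the closest reference is a mouse CD44 record. Relative to it, the encoded protein carries T8I and V409M substitutions and two internal deletions (residues 263–304 and 369–408), which the depositing lab does not expect to affect function. No separate internal promoter is annotated, so expression presumably comes from the 5′ LTR. Downstream of Cd44, an EMCV IRES drives translation of EGFP from the same transcript, so fluorescence marks transduced cells. Although the backbone is listed as pBabe, the feature table shows no mammalian drug-resistance marker, leaving EGFP as the only apparent marker for identifying transduced cells. The stated purpose is simply expression of the CD44 variant.
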