Addgene plasmid #107970: pBabe-CD44v6
Purpose: expression of CD44 variant
Depositing lab: Georg Weber. Depositing organization: University of Cincinnati.
Backbone
  Vector backbone: pBabe
  Vector type: Mammalian Expression, Retroviral
Growth in bacteria
  Bacterial resistance: Ampicillin, 100 μg/mL
  Growth temperature: 37°C
  Growth strain: NEB Stable
  Copy number: High Copy
Gene/Insert
  Gene/Insert name: mCD44v6
  Species: M. musculus (mouse)
  Mutation: splice variant; see Depositor Comments below
  GenBank ID: X66083.1
  Entrez Gene: Cd44 (a.k.a. HERMES, Ly-24, Pgp-1)
  Cloning method: Unknown
  Sequencing primers: 5′ Unknown
Terms and licenses: Academic/Nonprofit Terms; Industry Terms: Not Available to Industry
Depositor comments: Addgene NGS results identified NCBI reference X66083.1 as closest match, but encoded protein contains the following variations: T8I, deletion of amino acids 263-304 and 369-408, V409M. These differences should not affect plasmid function according to the depositing lab.
How to cite: pBabe-CD44v6 was a gift from Georg Weber (Addgene plasmid # 107970 ; http://n2t.net/addgene:107970 ; RRID:Addgene_107970)
